Addgene plasmid #250516: pTE5627
Purpose: Super-active translocator mutant of pSecYEG; cell-free expression of functional SecYEG
Depositing lab: Tobias Erb. Depositing organization: Max Planck Institute for Terrestrial Microbiology. Publication: Functional Mapping and Engineering of the Sec Translocon Unlocked by a Cell-Free System. Meier M, Scholz SA, von Bank L, Levandoski JE, Lückhof M, Schaaf M, Si S, Lieberwirth I, Jung AL, Landfester K, Driessen AJM, Erb TJ. bioRxiv 2025.12.09.688994 10.64898/2025.12.09.688994.
Backbone
  Vector backbone: pET
  Vector type: Bacterial Expression
Growth in bacteria
  Bacterial resistance: Kanamycin, 50 μg/mL
  Growth temperature: 37°C
  Growth strain: DH5alpha
  Copy number: High Copy
Gene/Insert
  Gene/Insert name: T7-secY(I408G)EG
  Species: E. coli
  Mutation: I408G
  Promoter: T7
  Cloning method: Gibson Cloning
  Sequencing primers: 5′ ATGCGTCCGGCGTAG; 3′ TGCTAGTTATTGCTCAGCGG
Terms and licenses: Academic/Nonprofit Terms; Industry Terms: Not Available to Industry
Depositor comments: Please visit https://doi.org/10.64898/2025.12.09.688994 for bioRxiv preprint.
How to cite: pTE5627 was a gift from Tobias Erb (Addgene plasmid # 250516 ; http://n2t.net/addgene:250516 ; RRID:Addgene_250516)
