[The description below was written by a language model from this plasmid's Addgene catalogue record and pLannotate feature annotations shown in this document.]
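Description:
pTE5627 is a pET-based bacterial expression plasmid of about 6 kb that carries the three subunits of the E. coli Sec protein-translocation channel under T7 control. It is described as a super-active translocator variant of a parent pSecYEG construct. Propagation in E. coli relies on a ColE1/pMB1-type origin, with selection by a kanamycin resistance gene (aph(3')-Ia). The backbone also contains the pBR322-derived bom region and the rop gene. Rop normally moderates copy number, although the catalogue entry lists the plasmid as high copy. An f1 phage origin is also present. A fragment of the AmpR promoter, two short tetracycline-resistance gene fragments and a predicted open reading frame are annotated upstream of the expression cassette, and these appear to be non-functional backbone remnants. No lacI gene or lac operator is annotated, so the record does not indicate IPTG-regulated control of the T7 promoter.

The payload is a single transcription unit in which a T7 promoter is followed by secY, secE and secG as three separate coding sequences arranged in tandem, ending at a T7 terminator. SecY forms the central pore of the channel, SecE clamps its two halves together, and SecG is the accessory subunit. The secY gene carries the I408G substitution, which the depositor associates with enhanced translocation activity. A short fragment matching a T7 gene 10-derived sequence lies between secG and the terminator and is probably residual vector sequence rather than a functional tag. No affinity tags are annotated on any subunit. The stated use is cell-free expression of functional SecYEG, in which T7 RNA polymerase transcribes all three genes in an in vitro system for the study and engineering of the translocon.
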