Features (pLannotate 1.2.2; 15 found; start..end, strand, type, name):
      1..429     +  rep_origin     f1 ori (sequence partly withheld): f1 bacteriophage origin of replication; arrow indicates direction of (+) strand synthesis
    482..539     +  promoter       AmpR promoter (fragment): bla
    548..1363    -  CDS            KanR: aminoglycoside phosphotransferase; aph(3')-Ia; confers resistance to kanamycin in bacteria or G418 (Geneticin®) in eukaryotes
   1485..2073    +  rep_origin     ori: high-copy-number ColE1/pMB1/pBR322/pUC origin of replication
   2259..2398    -  misc_feature   bom: basis of mobility region from pBR322
   2500..2691    -  CDS            rop: Rop protein, which maintains plasmids at low copy number; rop
   2708..3088    +  CDS            YPB1_ECOLX: Protein predicted: Swiss-Prot protein existence level 4. From Escherichia coli.
   3160..3427    -  CDS            TcR (fragment): tetracycline efflux protein; tet; confers resistance to tetracycline
   3426..3621    -  CDS            TcR (fragment): tetracycline efflux protein; tet; confers resistance to tetracycline
   3633..3651    +  promoter       T7 promoter: promoter for bacteriophage T7 RNA polymerase
   3698..5026    +  CDS            secY: SECY_ECOLI - Also known as prlA. Experimental evidence at protein level: Swiss-Prot protein existence level 1. The central subunit of the protein translocation channel SecYEG. Consists of two halves formed by TMs 1-5 and 6-10. These two domains form a lateral gate at the front which open onto the bilayer between TMs 2 and 7, and are clamped together by SecE at the back. The channel is closed by both a pore ring composed of hydrophobic SecY resides and a short helix (helix 2A) on the extracellular side of the membrane which forms a plug. The plug probably moves laterally to allow the channel to
   5056..5436    +  CDS            secE: SECE_ECOLI - Also known as prlG. Experimental evidence at protein level: Swiss-Prot protein existence level 1. Essential subunit of the protein translocation channel SecYEG. Clamps together the 2 halves of SecY. May contact the channel plug during translocation. Overexpression of some hybrid proteins has been thought to jam the protein secretion apparatus resulting in cell death; while this may be true it also results in FtsH-mediated degradation of SecY. From Escherichia coli (strain K12).
   5466..5795    +  CDS            secG: SECG_ECOLI - Experimental evidence at protein level: Swiss-Prot protein existence level 1. Subunit of the protein translocation channel SecYEG. Overexpression of some hybrid proteins has been thought to jam the protein secretion apparatus resulting in cell death; while this may be true it also results in FtsH-mediated degradation of SecY. Treatment with antibiotics that block translation elongation such as chloramphenicol also leads to degradation of SecY and SecE but not SecG. From Escherichia coli (strain K12).
   5873..5922    +  CDS            SET1 (fragment): solubility-enhancement tag derived from T7 phage gene 10B
   5930..5977    +  terminator     T7 terminator: transcription terminator for bacteriophage T7 RNA polymerase
>Addgene plasmid #250516 | pTE5627 | addgene full sequence | sequence record 498862 | Addgene NGS Result
[124 nt withheld, positions 1-124]
C
[91 nt withheld, positions 126-216]
A
[49 nt withheld, positions 218-266]
CCTTTGACGTTGGAGTCCACGTTCTTT
[37 nt withheld, positions 294-330]
ACCCTATCTCGGTCTATTCTTTTGATTTATAAGGGATTTTGCCGATTTCGGCCTATTGGTTAAAAAATGA
GCTGATTTAACAAAAATTTAACGCGAATTTTAACAAAATATTAACGCTTACAATTTAGGTGGCACTTTTC
GGGGAAATGTGCGCGGAACCCCTATTTGTTTATTTTTCTAAATACATTCAAATATGTATCCGCTCATGAA
TTAATTCTTAGAAAAACTCATCGAGCATCAAATGAAACTGCAATTTATTCATATCAGGATTATCAATACC
ATATTTTTGAAAAAGCCGTTTCTGTAATGAAGGAGAAAACTCACCGAGGCAGTTCCATAGGATGGCAAGA
TCCTGGTATCGGTCTGCGATTCCGACTCGTCCAACATCAATACAACCTATTAATTTCCCCTCGTCAAAAA
TAAGGTTATCAAGTGAGAAATCACCATGAGTGACGACTGAATCCGGTGAGAATGGCAAAAGTTTATGCAT
TTCTTTCCAGACTTGTTCAACAGGCCAGCCATTACGCTCGTCATCAAAATCACTCGCATCAACCAAACCG
TTATTCATTCGTGATTGCGCCTGAGCGAGACGAAATACGCGATCGCTGTTAAAAGGACAATTACAAACAG
GAATCGAATGCAACCGGCGCAGGAACACTGCCAGCGCATCAACAATATTTTCACCTGAATCAGGATATTC
TTCTAATACCTGGAATGCTGTTTTCCCGGGGATCGCAGTGGTGAGTAACCATGCATCATCAGGAGTACGG
ATAAAATGCTTGATGGTCGGAAGAGGCATAAATTCCGTCAGCCAGTTTAGTCTGACCATCTCATCTGTAA
CATCATTGGCAACGCTACCTTTGCCATGTTTCAGAAACAACTCTGGCGCATCGGGCTTCCCATACAATCG
ATAGATTGTCGCACCTGATTGCCCGACATTATCGCGAGCCCATTTATACCCATATAAATCAGCATCCATG
TTGGAATTTAATCGCGGCCTAGAGCAAGACGTTTCCCGTTGAATATGGCTCATAACACCCCTTGTATTAC
TGTTTATGTAAGCAGACAGTTTTATTGTTCATGACCAAAATCCCTTAACGTGAGTTTTCGTTCCACTGAG
CGTCAGACCCCGTAGAAAAGATCAAAGGATCTTCTTGAGATCCTTTTTTTCTGCGCGTAATCTGCTGCTT
GCAAACAAAAAAACCACCGCTACCAGCGGTGGTTTGTTTGCCGGATCAAGAGCTACCAACTCTTTTTCCG
AAGGTAACTGGCTTCAGCAGAGCGCAGATACCAAATACTGTCCTTCTAGTGTAGCCGTAGTTAGGCCACC
ACTTCAAGAACTCTGTAGCACCGCCTACATACCTCGCTCTGCTAATCCTGTTACCAGTGGCTGCTGCCAG
TGGCGATAAGTCGTGTCTTACCGGGTTGGACTCAAGACGATAGTTACCGGATAAGGCGCAGCGGTCGGGC
TGAACGGGGGGTTCGTGCACACAGCCCAGCTTGGAGCGAACGACCTACACCGAACTGAGATACCTACAGC
GTGAGCTATGAGAAAGCGCCACGCTTCCCGAAGGGAGAAAGGCGGACAGGTATCCGGTAAGCGGCAGGGT
CGGAACAGGAGAGCGCACGAGGGAGCTTCCAGGGGGAAACGCCTGGTATCTTTATAGTCCTGTCGGGTTT
CGCCACCTCTGACTTGAGCGTCGATTTTTGTGATGCTCGTCAGGGGGGCGGAGCCTATGGAAAAACGCCA
GCAACGCGGCCTTTTTACGGTTCCTGGCCTTTTGCTGGCCTTTTGCTCACATGTTCTTTCCTGCGTTATC
CCCTGATTCTGTGGATAACCGTATTACCGCCTTTGAGTGAGCTGATACCGCTCGCCGCAGCCGAACGACC
GAGCGCAGCGAGTCAGTGAGCGAGGAAGCGGAAGAGCGCCTGATGCGGTATTTTCTCCTTACGCATCTGT
GCGGTATTTCACACCGCAATGGTGCACTCTCAGTACAATCTGCTCTGATGCCGCATAGTTAAGCCAGTAT
ACACTCCGCTATCGCTACGTGACTGGGTCATGGCTGCGCCCCGACACCCGCCAACACCCGCTGACGCGCC
CTGACGGGCTTGTCTGCTCCCGGCATCCGCTTACAGACAAGCTGTGACCGTCTCCGGGAGCTGCATGTGT
CAGAGGTTTTCACCGTCATCACCGAAACGCGCGAGGCAGCTGCGGTAAAGCTCATCAGCGTGGTCGTGAA
GCGATTCACAGATGTCTGCCTGTTCATCCGCGTCCAGCTCGTTGAGTTTCTCCAGAAGCGTTAATGTCTG
GCTTCTGATAAAGCGGGCCATGTTAAGGGCGGTTTTTTCCTGTTTGGTCACTAATGCCTCCGTGTAAGGG
GGATTTCTGTTCATGGGGGTAATGATACCGATGAAACGAGAGAGGATGCTCACGATACGGGTTACTGATG
ATGAACATGCCCGGTTACTGGAACGTTGTGAGGGTAAACAACTGGCGGTATGGATGCGGCGGGACCAGAG
AAAAATCACTCAGGGTCAATGCCAGCGCTTCGTTAATACAGATGTAGGTGTTCCACAGGGTAGCCAGCAG
CATCCTGCGATGCAGATCCGGAACATAATGGTGCAGGGCGCTGACTTCCGCGTTTCCAGACTTTACGAAA
CACGGAAACCGAAGACCATTCATGTTGTTGCTCAGGTCGCAGACGTTTTGCAGCAGCAGTCGCTTCACGT
TCGCTCGCGTATCGGTGATTCATTCTGCTAACCAGTAAGGCAACCCCGCCAGCCTAGCCGGGTCCTCAAC
GACAGGAGCACGATCATGCGCACCCGTGGGGCCGCCATGCCGGCGATAATGGCCTGCTTCTCGCCGAAAC
GTTTGGTGGCGGGACCAGTGACGAAGGCTTGAGCGAGGGCGTGCAAGATTCCGAATACCGCAAGCGACAG
GCCGATCATCGTCGCGCTCCAGCGAAAGCGGTCCTCGCCGAAAATGACCCAGAGCGCTGCCGGCACCTGT
CCTACGAGTTGCATGATAAAGAAGACAGTCATAAGTGCGGCGACGATAGTCATGCCCCGCGCCCACCGGA
AGGAGCTGACTGGGTTGGTGCATGCAAGGAGATGGCGCCCAACAGTCCCCCGGCCACGGGGCCTGCCACC
ATACCCACGCCGAAACAAGCGCTCATGAGCCCGAAGTGGCGAGCCCGATCTTCCCCATCGGTGATGTCGG
CGATATAGGCGCCAGCAACCGCACCTGTGGCGCCGGTGATGCCGGCCACGATGCGTCCGGCGTAGAGGAT
CGAGATCTCGGGTAATACGACTCACTATAGGGCGAGTAGAAATAATTTTGTTTAAGATTAAAGAGGAGAA
ATTACATATGGCTAAACAACCGGGATTAGATTTTCAAAGTGCCAAAGGTGGCTTAGGCGAGCTGAAACGC
AGACTGCTGTTTGTTATCGGTGCGCTGATTGTGTTCCGTATTGGCTCTTTTATTCCGATCCCTGGTATTG
ATGCCGCTGTACTTGCCAAACTGCTTGAGCAACAGCGAGGCACCATCATTGAGATGTTTAACATGTTCTC
TGGTGGTGCTCTCAGCCGTGCTTCTATCTTTGCTCTGGGGATCATGCCGTATATTTCGGCGTCGATCATT
ATCCAGCTGCTGACGGTGGTTCACCCAACGTTGGCAGAAATTAAGAAAGAAGGGGAGTCTGGTCGTCGTA
AGATCAGCCAGTACACCCGCTACGGTACTCTGGTGCTGGCAATATTCCAGTCGATCGGTATTGCTACCGG
TCTGCCGAATATGCCTGGTATGCAAGGCCTGGTGATTAACCCGGGCTTTGCATTCTACTTCACCGCTGTT
GTAAGTCTGGTCACAGGAACCATGTTCCTGATGTGGTTGGGCGAACAGATTACTGAACGAGGTATCGGCA
ACGGTATTTCAATCATTATCTTCGCCGGTATTGTCGCGGGACTCCCGCCAGCCATTGCCCATACTATCGA
GCAAGCGCGTCAAGGCGACCTGCACTTCCTCGTGTTGCTGTTGGTTGCAGTATTAGTATTTGCAGTGACG
TTCTTTGTTGTATTTGTTGAGCGTGGTCAACGCCGCATTGTGGTAAACTACGCGAAACGTCAGCAAGGTC
GTCGTGTCTATGCTGCACAGAGCACACATTTACCGCTGAAAGTGAATATGGCGGGGGTAATCCCGGCAAT
CTTCGCTTCCAGTATTATTCTGTTCCCGGCGACCATCGCGTCATGGTTCGGGGGCGGTACTGGTTGGAAC
TGGCTGACAACAATTTCGCTGTATTTGCAGCCTGGGCAACCGCTTTATGTGTTACTCTATGCGTCTGCAA
TCATCTTCTTCTGTTTCTTCTACACGGCGTTGGTTTTCAACCCGCGTGAAACAGCAGATAACCTGAAGAA
GTCCGGTGCATTTGTACCAGGAATTCGTCCGGGAGAGCAAACGGCGAAGTATATCGATAAAGTAATGACC
CGCCTGACCCTGGTTGGTGCGCTGTATATTACCTTTATCTGCCTGATCCCGGAGTTCATGCGTGATGCAA
TGAAAGTACCGTTCTACTTCGGTGGGACCTCACTGCTTGGCGTTGTTGTCGTGATTATGGACTTTATGGC
TCAAGTGCAAACTCTGATGATGTCCAGTCAGTATGAGTCTGCATTGAAGAAGGCGAACCTGAAAGGCTAC
GGCCGATAATAGTTTAATCTATAAGGGGTATATATATGAGTGCGAATACCGAAGCTCAAGGAAGCGGGCG
CGGCCTGGAAGCGATGAAGTGGGTCGTTGTGGTGGCATTGCTCCTGGTGGCGATTGTCGGCAACTATCTT
TATCGCGACATTATGCTGCCGCTGCGTGCGCTGGCCGTAGTAATTCTGATTGCTGCAGCGGGTGGTGTCG
CGCTGTTAACGACAAAAGGTAAAGCTACCGTTGCTTTTGCCCGTGAAGCGCGTACCGAAGTCCGTAAGGT
CATTTGGCCGACTCGCCAGGAAACATTGCACACCACGCTGATTGTGGCTGCGGTTACCGCAGTAATGTCA
CTGATCCTGTGGGGACTGGATGGTATTCTGGTTCGCCTGGTATCCTTTATCACTGGCCTGAGGTTCTGAG
TTAGAAATAATTAAGGCTGGTTGTTATGTATGAAGCTCTTTTAGTAGTTTTCCTTATTGTGGCAATTGGC
CTTGTTGGTCTGATCATGCTGCAGCAAGGTAAAGGCGCTGATATGGGAGCCTCCTTCGGAGCAGGCGCTT
CCGCTACGCTGTTTGGTTCAAGTGGTTCTGGTAACTTCATGACCCGCATGACGGCGCTGCTGGCAACGTT
ATTCTTCATCATCAGTCTGGTGCTGGGTAACATCAATAGCAACAAAACCAATAAAGGTAGCGAATGGGAA
AATCTGAGTGCACCGGCGAAAACCGAACAAACTCAGCCAGCTGCTCCGGCTAAGCCGACCAGCGATATCC
CGAACTAACCTCGGTACCAAATTCCAGAAAAGAGGCCTCCCGAAAGGGGGGCCTTTTTTCGTTTTGGTCC
CACTGAGATCCGGCTGCTAACAAAGCCCGAAAGGAAGCTGAGTTGGCTGCTGCCACCGCTGAGCAATAAC
TAGCATAACCCCTTGGGGCCTCTAAACGGGTCTTGAGGGGTTTTTTGCTGAAAGGAGGAACTATATCCGG
ATTGGCGAATGGG
